>Addgene plasmid #158350 | pLKO_S.HA.VSVg_NGFR | addgene full sequence | sequence record 330896 | Addgene NGS Result
GCAGTACGTGATTCTTGATCCCGAGCTTCGGGTTGGAAGTGGGTGGGAGAGTTCGAGGCCTTGCGCTTAA
GGAGCCCCTTCGCCTCGTGCTTGAGTTGAGGCCTGGCCTGGGCGCTGGGGCCGCCGCGTGCGAATCTGGT
GGCACCTTCGCGCCTGTCTCGCTGCTTTCGATAAGTCTCTAGCCATTTAAAATTTTTGATGACCTGCTGC
GACGCTTTTTTTCTGGCAAGATAGTCTTGTAAATGCGGGCCAAGATCTGCACACTGGTATTTCGGTTTTT
GGGGCCGCGGGCGGCGACGGGGCCCGTGCGTCCCAGCGCACATGTTCGGCGAGGCGGGGCCTGCGAGCGC
GGCCACCGAGAATCGGACGGGGGTAGTCTCAAGCTGGCCGGCCTGCTCTGGTGCCTGGCCTCGCGCCGCC
GTGTATCGCCCCGCCCTGGGCGGCAAGGCTGGCCCGGTCGGCACCAGTTGCGTGAGCGGAAAGATGGCCG
CTTCCCGGCCCTGCTGCAGGGAGCTCAAAATGGAGGACGCGGCGCTCGGGAGAGCGGGCGGGTGAGTCAC
CCACACAAAGGAAAAGGGCCTTTCCGTCCTCAGCCGTCGCTTCATGTGACTCCACGGAGTACCGGGCGCC
GTCCAGGCACCTCGATTAGTTCTCGAGCTTTTGGAGTACGTCGTCTTTAGGTTGGGGGGAGGGGTTTTAT
GCGATGGAGTTTCCCCACACTGAGTGGGTGGAGACTGAAGTTAGGCCAGCTTGGCACTTGATGTAATTCT
CCTTGGAATTTGCCCTTTTTGAGTTTGGATCTTGGTTCATTCTCAAGCCTCAGACAGTGGTTCAAAGTTT
TTTTCTTCCATTTCAGGTGTCGTGAGGAATTCTGCAGTCGATCGACGGTACCGCGGGCCCGGGATCCACG
GTCGCCACCATGGGGGCAGGTGCCACCGGCCGCGCCATGGACGGGCCGCGCCTGCTGCTGTTGCTGCTTC
TGGGGGTGTCCCTTGGAGGTGCCAAGGAGGCATGCAAGGAGACCGCCGCCGCCAAGTTCGAGAGGCAGCA
CATGGACAGCGGAGGAGGCGGGGGAGGGTACCCATACGATGTGCCAGATTACGCTGGAGGAGGCGGGGGA
GGGTATACAGATATCGAAATGAATAGACTCGGAAAGCCCACAGGCCTGTACACACACAGCGGTGAGTGCT
GCAAAGCCTGCAACCTGGGCGAGGGTGTGGCCCAGCCTTGTGGAGCCAACCAGACCGTGTGTGAGCCCTG
CCTGGACAGCGTGACGTTCTCCGACGTGGTGAGCGCGACCGAGCCGTGCAAGCCGTGCACCGAGTGCGTG
GGGCTCCAGAGCATGTCGGCGCCGTGCGTGGAGGCCGACGACGCCGTGTGCCGCTGCGCCTACGGCTACT
ACCAGGATGAGACGACTGGGCGCTGCGAGGCGTGCCGCGTGTGCGAGGCGGGCTCGGGCCTCGTGTTCTC
CTGCCAGGACAAGCAGAACACCGTGTGCGAGGAGTGCCCCGACGGCACGTATTCCGACGAGGCCAACCAC
GTGGACCCGTGCCTGCCCTGCACCGTGTGCGAGGACACCGAGCGCCAGCTCCGCGAGTGCACACGCTGGG
CCGACGCCGAGTGCGAGGAGATCCCTGGCCGTTGGATTACACGGTCCACACCCCCAGAGGGCTCGGACAG
CACAGCCCCCAGCACCCAGGAGCCTGAGGCACCTCCAGAACAAGACCTCATAGCCAGCACGGTGGCAGGT
GTGGTGACCACAGTGATGGGCAGCTCCCAGCCCGTGGTGACCCGAGGCACCACCGACAACCTCATCCCTG
TCTATTGCTCCATCCTGGCTGCTGTGGTTGTGGGCCTTGTGGCCTACATAGCCTTCAAGAGGTGGAACAG
GGGTATCCTCTAGAGCGGCCGCGTCGACAATCAACCTCTGGATTACAAAATTTGTGAAAGATTGACTGGT
ATTCTTAACTATGTTGCTCCTTTTACGCTATGTGGATACGCTGCTTTAATGCCTTTGTATCATGCTATTG
CTTCCCGTATGGCTTTCATTTTCTCCTCCTTGTATAAATCCTGGTTGCTGTCTCTTTATGAGGAGTTGTG
GCCCGTTGTCAGGCAACGTGGCGTGGTGTGCACTGTGTTTGCTGACGCAACCCCCACTGGTTGGGGCATT
GCCACCACCTGTCAGCTCCTTTCCGGGACTTTCGCTTTCCCCCTCCCTATTGCCACGGCGGAACTCATCG
CCGCCTGCCTTGCCCGCTGCTGGACAGGGGCTCGGCTGTTGGGCACTGACAATTCCGTGGTGTTGTCGGG
GAAGCTGACGTCCTTTCCATGGCTGCTCGCCTGTGTTGCCACCTGGATTCTGCGCGGGACGTCCTTCTGC
TACGTCCCTTCGGCCCTCAATCCAGCGGACCTTCCTTCCCGCGGCCTGCTGCCGGCTCTGCGGCCTCTTC
CGCATCTTCGCCTTCGCCCTCAGACGAGTCGGATCTCCCTTTGGGCCGCCTCCCCGCCTGGGTACCTTTA
AGACCAATGACTTACAAGGCAGCTGTAGATCTTAGCCACTTTTTAAAAGAAAAGGGGGGACTGGAAGGGC
TAATTCACTCCCAACGAAGATAAGATCTGCTTTTTGCTTGTACTGGGTCTCTCTGGTTAGACCAGATCTG
AGCCTGGGAGCTCTCTGGCTAACTAGGGAACCCACTGCTTAAGCCTCAATAAAGCTTGCCTTGAGTGCTT
CAAGTAGTGTGTGCCCGTCTGTTGTGTGACTCTGGTAACTAGAGATCCCTCAGACCCTTTTAGTCAGTGT
GGAAAATCTCTAGCAGTAGTAGTTCATGTCATCTTATTATTCAGTATTTATAACTTGCAAAGAAATGAAT
ATCAGAGAGTGAGAGGAACTTGTTTATTGCAGCTTATAATGGTTACAAATAAAGCAATAGCATCACAAAT
TTCACAAATAAAGCATTTTTTTCACTGCATTCTAGTTGTGGTTTGTCCAAACTCATCAATGTATCTTATC
ATGTCTGGCTCTAGCTATCCCGCCCCTAACTCCGCCCATCCCGCCCCTAACTCCGCCCAGTTCCGCCCAT
TCTCCGCCCCATGGCTGACTAATTTTTTTTATTTATGCAGAGGCCGAGGCCGCCTCGGCCTCTGAGCTAT
TCCAGAAGTAGTGAGGAGGCTTTTTTGGAGGCCTAGGGACGTACCCAATTCGCCCTATAGTGAGTCGTAT
TACGCGCGCTCACTGGCCGTCGTTTTACAACGTCGTGACTGGGAAAACCCTGGCGTTACCCAACTTAATC
GCCTTGCAGCACATCCCCCTTTCGCCAGCTGGCGTAATAGCGAAGAGGCCCGCACCGATCGCCCTTCCCA
ACAGTTGCGCAGCCTGAATGGCGAATGGG
[124 nt withheld, positions 3390-3513]
C
[91 nt withheld, positions 3515-3605]
A
[49 nt withheld, positions 3607-3655]
CCTTTGACGTTGGAGTCCACGTTCTTT
[37 nt withheld, positions 3683-3719]
ACCCTATCTCGGTCTATTCTTTTGATTTATAAGGGATTTTGCCGATTTCGGCCTATTGGTTAAAAAATGA
GCTGATTTAACAAAAATTTAACGCGAATTTTAACAAAATATTAACGCTTACAATTTAGGTGGCACTTTTC
GGGGAAATGTGCGCGGAACCCCTATTTGTTTATTTTTCTAAATACATTCAAATATGTATCCGCTCATGAG
ACAATAACCCTGATAAATGCTTCAATAATATTGAAAAAGGAAGAGTATGAGTATTCAACATTTCCGTGTC
GCCCTTATTCCCTTTTTTGCGGCATTTTGCCTTCCTGTTTTTGCTCACCCAGAAACGCTGGTGAAAGTAA
AAGATGCTGAAGATCAGTTGGGTGCACGAGTGGGTTACATCGAACTGGATCTCAACAGCGGTAAGATCCT
TGAGAGTTTTCGCCCCGAAGAACGTTTTCCAATGATGAGCACTTTTAAAGTTCTGCTATGTGGCGCGGTA
TTATCCCGTATTGACGCCGGGCAAGAGCAACTCGGTCGCCGCATACACTATTCTCAGAATGACTTGGTTG
AGTACTCACCAGTCACAGAAAAGCATCTTACGGATGGCATGACAGTAAGAGAATTATGCAGTGCTGCCAT
AACCATGAGTGATAACACTGCGGCCAACTTACTTCTGACAACGATCGGAGGACCGAAGGAGCTAACCGCT
TTTTTGCACAACATGGGGGATCATGTAACTCGCCTTGATCGTTGGGAACCGGAGCTGAATGAAGCCATAC
CAAACGACGAGCGTGACACCACGATGCCTGTAGCAATGGCAACAACGTTGCGCAAACTATTAACTGGCGA
ACTACTTACTCTAGCTTCCCGGCAACAATTAATAGACTGGATGGAGGCGGATAAAGTTGCAGGACCACTT
CTGCGCTCGGCCCTTCCGGCTGGCTGGTTTATTGCTGATAAATCTGGAGCCGGTGAGCGTGGGTCTCGCG
GTATCATTGCAGCACTGGGGCCAGATGGTAAGCCCTCCCGTATCGTAGTTATCTACACGACGGGGAGTCA
GGCAACTATGGATGAACGAAATAGACAGATCGCTGAGATAGGTGCCTCACTGATTAAGCATTGGTAACTG
TCAGACCAAGTTTACTCATATATACTTTAGATTGATTTAAAACTTCATTTTTAATTTAAAAGGATCTAGG
TGAAGATCCTTTTTGATAATCTCATGACCAAAATCCCTTAACGTGAGTTTTCGTTCCACTGAGCGTCAGA
CCCCGTAGAAAAGATCAAAGGATCTTCTTGAGATCCTTTTTTTCTGCGCGTAATCTGCTGCTTGCAAACA
AAAAAACCACCGCTACCAGCGGTGGTTTGTTTGCCGGATCAAGAGCTACCAACTCTTTTTCCGAAGGTAA
CTGGCTTCAGCAGAGCGCAGATACCAAATACTGTTCTTCTAGTGTAGCCGTAGTTAGGCCACCACTTCAA
GAACTCTGTAGCACCGCCTACATACCTCGCTCTGCTAATCCTGTTACCAGTGGCTGCTGCCAGTGGCGAT
AAGTCGTGTCTTACCGGGTTGGACTCAAGACGATAGTTACCGGATAAGGCGCAGCGGTCGGGCTGAACGG
GGGGTTCGTGCACACAGCCCAGCTTGGAGCGAACGACCTACACCGAACTGAGATACCTACAGCGTGAGCT
ATGAGAAAGCGCCACGCTTCCCGAAGGGAGAAAGGCGGACAGGTATCCGGTAAGCGGCAGGGTCGGAACA
GGAGAGCGCACGAGGGAGCTTCCAGGGGGAAACGCCTGGTATCTTTATAGTCCTGTCGGGTTTCGCCACC
TCTGACTTGAGCGTCGATTTTTGTGATGCTCGTCAGGGGGGCGGAGCCTATGGAAAAACGCCAGCAACGC
GGCCTTTTTACGGTTCCTGGCCTTTTGCTGGCCTTTTGCTCACATGTTCTTTCCTGCGTTATCCCCTGAT
TCTGTGGATAACCGTATTACCGCCTTTGAGTGAGCTGATACCGCTCGCCGCAGCCGAACGACCGAGCGCA
GCGAGTCAGTGAGCGAGGAAGCGGAAGAGCGCCCAATACGCAAACCGCCTCTCCCCGCGCGTTGGCCGAT
TCATTAATGCAGCTGGCACGACAGGTTTCCCGACTGGAAAGCGGGCAGTGAGCGCAACGCAATTAATGTG
AGTTAGCTCACTCATTAGGCACCCCAGGCTTTACACTTTATGCTTCCGGCTCGTATGTTGTGTGGAATTG
TGAGCGGATAACAATTTCACACAGGAAACAGCTATGACCATGATTACGCCAAGCGCGCAATTAACCCTCA
CTAAAGGGAACAAAAGCTGGAGCTGCAAGCTTAATGTAGTCTTATGCAATACTCTTGTAGTCTTGCAACA
TGGTAACGATGAGTTAGCAACATGCCTTACAAGGAGAGAAAAAGCACCGTGCATGGCGATTGGTGGAAGT
AAGGTGGTACGATCGTGCCTTATTAGGAAGGCAACAGACGGGTCTGACATGGATTGGACGAACCACTGAA
TTGCCGCATTGCAGAGATATTGTATTTAAGTGCCTAGCTCGATACATAAACGGGTCTCTCTGGTTAGACC
AGATCTGAGCCTGGGAGCTCTCTGGCTAACTAGGGAACCCACTGCTTAAGCCTCAATAAAGCTTGCCTTG
AGTGCTTCAAGTAGTGTGTGCCCGTCTGTTGTGTGACTCTGGTAACTAGAGATCCCTCAGACCCTTTTAG
TCAGTGTGGAAAATCTCTAGCAGTGGCGCCCGAACAGGGACTTGAAAGCGAAAGGGAAACCAGAGGAGCT
CTCTCGACGCAGGACTCGGCTTGCTGAAGCGCGCACGGCAAGAGGCGAGGGGCGGCGACTGGTGAGTACG
CCAAAAATTTTGACTAGCGGAGGCTAGAAGGAGAGAGATGGGTGCGAGAGCGTCAGTATTAAGCGGGGGA
GAATTAGATCGCGATGGGAAAAAATTCGGTTAAGGCCAGGGGGAAAGAAAAAATATAAATTAAAACATAT
AGTATGGGCAAGCAGGGAGCTAGAACGATTCGCAGTTAATCCTGGCCTGTTAGAAACATCAGAAGGCTGT
AGACAAATACTGGGACAGCTACAACCATCCCTTCAGACAGGATCAGAAGAACTTAGATCATTATATAATA
CAGTAGCAACCCTCTATTGTGTGCATCAAAGGATAGAGATAAAAGACACCAAGGAAGCTTTAGACAAGAT
AGAGGAAGAGCAAAACAAAAGTAAGACCACCGCACAGCAAGCGGCCGCTGATCTTCAGACCTGGAGGAGG
AGATATGAGGGACAATTGGAGAAGTGAATTATATAAATATAAAGTAGTAAAAATTGAACCATTAGGAGTA
GCACCCACCAAGGCAAAGAGAAGAGTGGTGCAGAGAGAAAAAAGAGCAGTGGGAATAGGAGCTTTGTTCC
TTGGGTTCTTGGGAGCAGCAGGAAGCACTATGGGCGCAGCGTCAATGACGCTGACGGTACAGGCCAGACA
ATTATTGTCTGGTATAGTGCAGCAGCAGAACAATTTGCTGAGGGCTATTGAGGCGCAACAGCATCTGTTG
CAACTCACAGTCTGGGGCATCAAGCAGCTCCAGGCAAGAATCCTGGCTGTGGAAAGATACCTAAAGGATC
AACAGCTCCTGGGGATTTGGGGTTGCTCTGGAAAACTCATTTGCACCACTGCTGTGCCTTGGAATGCTAG
TTGGAGTAATAAATCTCTGGAACAGATTTGGAATCACACGACCTGGATGGAGTGGGACAGAGAAATTAAC
AATTACACAAGCTTAATACACTCCTTAATTGAAGAATCGCAAAACCAGCAAGAAAAGAATGAACAAGAAT
TATTGGAATTAGATAAATGGGCAAGTTTGTGGAATTGGTTTAACATAACAAATTGGCTGTGGTATATAAA
ATTATTCATAATGATAGTAGGAGGCTTGGTAGGTTTAAGAATAGTTTTTGCTGTACTTTCTATAGTGAAT
AGAGTTAGGCAGGGATATTCACCATTATCGTTTCAGACCCACCTCCCAACCCCGAGGGGACCCGACAGGC
CCGAAGGAATAGAAGAAGAAGGTGGAGAGAGAGACAGAGACAGATCCATTCGATTAGTGAACGGATCTCG
ACGGTATCGATCACGAGACTAGTATCGAGCGGCCGCCCCCTTCACCGAGGGCCTATTTCCCATGATTCCT
TCATATTTGCATATACGATACAAGGCTGTTAGAGAGATAATTGGAATTAATTTGACTGTAAACACAAAGA
TATTAGTACAAAATACGTGACGTAGAAAGTAATAATTTCTTGGGTAGTTTGCAGTTTTAAAATTATGTTT
TAAAATGGACTATCATATGCTTACCGTAACTTGAAAGTATTTCGATTTCTTGGCTTTATATATCTTGTGG
AAAGGACGAAACACCGGGTCTTCGAGAAGACCTGTTTTAGAGCTAGAAATAGCAAGTTAAAATAAGGCTA
GTCCGTTATCAACTTGAAAAAGTGGCACCGAGTCGGTGCTTTTTTTAATTCTCGACCTCGAGACAAATGG
CAGTATTCATCCACAATTTTAAAAGAAAAGGGGGGATTGGGGGGTACAGTGCAGGGGAAAGAATAGTAGA
CATAATAGCAACAGACATACAAACTAAAGAATTACAAAAACAAATTACAAAAATTCAAAATTTTCGGGTT
TATTACAGGGACAGCAGAGATCCACTTTGGCCGCGGCTCGAGGCGATAAGCTTTGCAAAGATGGATAAAG
TTTTAAACAGAGAGGAATCTTTGCAGCTAATGGACCTTCTAGGTCTTGAAAGGAGTGGGAATTGGCTCCG
GTGCCCGTCAGTGGGCAGAGCGCACATCGCCCACAGTCCCCGAGAAGTTGGGGGGAGGGGTCGGCAATTG
AACCGGTGCCTAGAGAAGGTGGCGCGGGGTAAACTGGGAAAGTGATGTCGTGTACTGGCTCCGCCTTTTT
CCCGAGGGTGGGGGAGAACCGTATATAAGTGCAGTAGTCGCCGTGAACGTTCTTTTTCGCAACGGGTTTG
CCGCCAGAACACAGGTAAGTGCCGTGTGTGGTTCCCGCGGGCCTGGCCTCTTTACGGGTTATGGCCCTTG
CGTGCCTTGAATTACTTCCACCTGGCT
Features (pLannotate 1.2.2; 29 found; start..end, strand, type, name):
    882..907     +  misc_feature   MCS (fragment): multiple cloning site
    920..1888    +  CDS            NGFR (fragment): TNR16_HUMAN - Also known as TNFRSF16. Experimental evidence at protein level: Swiss-Prot protein existence level 1. Low affinity receptor which can bind to NGF, BDNF, NTF3, and NTF4. Forms a heterodimeric receptor with SORCS2 that binds the precursor forms of NGF, BDNF and NTF3 with high affinity, and has much lower affinity for mature NGF and BDNF (PubMed:24908487). Plays an important role in differentiation and survival of specific neuronal populations during development (By similarity). Can mediate cell survival as well as cell death of neural cells. Plays a role in the inactivation of RHOA
   1919..2507    +  misc_feature   WPRE: woodchuck hepatitis virus posttranscriptional regulatory element
   2512..2649    +  CDS            nef (fragment): NEF_HV1LA - Experimental evidence at protein level: Swiss-Prot protein existence level 1. Extracellular Nef protein targets CD4(+) T-lymphocytes for apoptosis by interacting with CXCR4 surface receptors. From Human immunodeficiency virus type 1 group M subtype B (isolate Lai) (HIV-1).
   2635..2815    +  LTR            5' LTR (truncated): truncated 5' long terminal repeat (LTR) from HIV-1
   2887..3008    +  polyA_signal   SV40 poly(A) signal: SV40 polyadenylation signal
   3048..3183    +  rep_origin     SV40 ori: SV40 origin of replication
   3204..3222    -  promoter       T7 promoter: promoter for bacteriophage T7 RNA polymerase
   3230..3385    +  CDS            lacZα (fragment): LacZα fragment of β-galactosidase; lacZ fragment
   3390..3818    +  rep_origin     f1 ori (sequence partly withheld): f1 bacteriophage origin of replication; arrow indicates direction of (+) strand synthesis
   3871..3975    +  promoter       AmpR promoter: bla
   3976..4836    +  CDS            AmpR: β-lactamase; bla; confers resistance to ampicillin, carbenicillin, and related antibiotics
   5007..5595    +  rep_origin     ori: high-copy-number ColE1/pMB1/pBR322/pUC origin of replication
   5778..5870    +  CDS            lacI (fragment): lac repressor; lacI; The lac repressor binds to the lac operator to inhibit transcription in E. coli. This inhibition can be relieved by adding lactose or isopropyl-β-D-thiogalactopyranoside (IPTG).
   5883..5904    +  protein_bind   CAP binding site: CAP binding activates transcription in the presence of cAMP. E. coli catabolite activator protein
   5919..5949    +  promoter       lac promoter: promoter for the E. coli lac operon
   5957..5973    +  protein_bind   lac operator: The lac repressor binds to the lac operator to inhibit transcription in E. coli. This inhibition can be relieved by adding lactose or isopropyl-β-D-thiogalactopyranoside (IPTG). lac repressor encoded by lacI
   6018..6036    +  promoter       T3 promoter: promoter for bacteriophage T3 RNA polymerase
   6064..6290    +  promoter       RSV promoter: Rous sarcoma virus enhancer/promoter
   6291..6471    +  LTR            5' LTR (truncated): truncated 5' long terminal repeat (LTR) from HIV-1
   6518..6643    +  misc_feature   HIV-1 Ψ: packaging signal of human immunodeficiency virus type 1
   6627..6990    +  CDS            HIV-1 gag (fragment): gag protein from human immunodeficiency virus 1; gag
   7136..7369    +  misc_feature   RRE: The Rev response element (RRE) of HIV-1 allows for Rev-dependent mRNA export from the nucleus to the cytoplasm.
   7746..7846    +  CDS            Rev (fragment): human immunodeficiency virus 1 (HIV-1) Rev protein; rev; enhances nuclear export of unspliced and incompletely spliced viral mRNAs
   7896..8136    +  promoter       U6 promoter: RNA polymerase III promoter for human U6 snRNA
   8163..8238    +  misc_RNA       gRNA scaffold: guide RNA scaffold for the Streptococcus pyogenes CRISPR/Cas9 system
   8286..8403    +  misc_feature   cPPT/CTS: central polypurine tract and central termination sequence of HIV-1
   8470..8536    +  CDS            small t antigen (fragment): SV40 (simian virus 40) small t antigen
   8543..865     +  promoter       EF-1α promoter (across the origin): strong constitutive promoter for human elongation factor EF-1α
