[The description below was written by a language model from this plasmid's Addgene catalogue record and pLannotate feature annotations shown in this document.]
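Description:
pLKO_S.HA.VSVg_NGFR is a lentiviral CRISPR vector built on the pLKO backbone (sequenced at about 8.9 kb) that combines an sgRNA expression cassette with a protein barcode ("Pro-Code") reporter. In bacteria it is maintained as a high-copy plasmid through a ColE1/pUC-type origin and selected with ampicillin via the β-lactamase gene. An f1 origin and remnants of a lac/T7/T3 cloning region are also present in the backbone. The viral portion has a third-generation layout. An RSV promoter fused to a truncated HIV-1 5' LTR drives genomic RNA synthesis in packaging cells. It is followed by the Ψ packaging signal with a gag fragment, the RRE for Rev-dependent nuclear export, a cPPT/CTS, a WPRE downstream of the transgene to enhance expression, and a truncated 3' LTR. An SV40 poly(A) signal and SV40 origin lie beyond the 3' LTR.

Two expression units lie between the LTRs. A human U6 Pol III promoter sits directly upstream of the S. pyogenes Cas9 guide RNA scaffold, leaving a short gap into which a user-chosen sgRNA spacer can be cloned. No Cas9 gene is annotated, so the nuclease must be supplied separately. Downstream, the EF-1α promoter drives human NGFR truncated to remove its signaling domain (dNGFR), which serves as an inert cell-surface scaffold. It carries an N-terminal combination of three epitope tags: S, HA and VSVg. This specific tag combination acts as the barcode, detectable with antibodies by cytometry. Pairing a distinct Pro-Code with each guide lets transduced cells be tracked and supports phenotypic CRISPR screens at single-cell resolution. The epitope tags are not individually annotated in the feature table, and the cloning sites used for the insert are not recorded.
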