Addgene plasmid #158350: pLKO_S.HA.VSVg_NGFR
Purpose: Protein Barcode (Pro-Code) for vector/cell tracking. Contains U6 trRNA cassette for sgRNA cloning. Enables phenotypic CRISPR screens at a single cell resolution (using cytometry).
Depositing lab: Brian Brown. Depositing organization: Icahn School of Medicine at Mount Sinai. Publication: Protein Barcodes Enable High-Dimensional Single-Cell CRISPR Screens. Wroblewska A, Dhainaut M, Ben-Zvi B, Rose SA, Park ES, Amir ED, Bektesevic A, Baccarini A, Merad M, Rahman AH, Brown BD. Cell. 2018 Nov 1;175(4):1141-1155.e16. doi: 10.1016/j.cell.2018.09.022. Epub 2018 Oct 18. PubMed 30343902.
Backbone
  Vector backbone: pLKO
  Backbone size w/o insert (bp): 9000
  Vector type: Lentiviral, CRISPR
Growth in bacteria
  Bacterial resistance: Ampicillin, 100 μg/mL
  Growth temperature: 37°C
  Growth strain: NEB Stable
  Copy number: High Copy
Gene/Insert
  Gene/Insert name: Pro-Code Tagged human dNGFR
  Species: H. sapiens (human)
  Insert size (bp): 1000
  Mutation: Truncation of the signaling domain
  Entrez Gene: NGFR (a.k.a. CD271, Gp80-LNGFR, TNFRSF16, p75(NTR), p75NTR)
  Promoter: EF1a
  Tag / fusion protein: S.HA.VSVg (N terminal on insert)
  Cloning method: Restriction Enzyme; 5′ cloning site Unknown (unknown if destroyed)
  Sequencing primers: 5′ cctttttgagtttggatcttggttcat
Terms and licenses: Academic/Nonprofit Terms; Industry Terms: Not Available to Industry
How to cite: pLKO_S.HA.VSVg_NGFR was a gift from Brian Brown (Addgene plasmid # 158350 ; http://n2t.net/addgene:158350 ; RRID:Addgene_158350)
