>Addgene plasmid #158350 | pLKO_S.HA.VSVg_NGFR | depositor partial sequence | sequence record 305569 | Tagged NGFR
ATGGGGGCAGGTGCCACCGGCCGCGCCATGGACGGGCCGCGCCTGCTGCTGTTGCTGCTTCTGGGGGTGT
CCCTTGGAGGTGCCAAGGAGGCATGCAAGGAGACCGCCGCCGCCAAGTTCGAGAGGCAGCACATGGACAG
CGGAGGAGGCGGGGGAGGGTACCCATACGATGTGCCAGATTACGCTGGAGGAGGCGGGGGAGGGTATACA
GATATCGAAATGAATAGACTCGGAAAGCCCACAGGCCTGTACACACACAGCGGTGAGTGCTGCAAAGCCT
GCAACCTGGGCGAGGGTGTGGCCCAGCCTTGTGGAGCCAACCAGACCGTGTGTGAGCCCTGCCTGGACAG
CGTGACGTTCTCCGACGTGGTGAGCGCGACCGAGCCGTGCAAGCCGTGCACCGAGTGCGTGGGGCTCCAG
AGCATGTCGGCGCCGTGCGTGGAGGCCGACGACGCCGTGTGCCGCTGCGCCTACGGCTACTACCAGGATG
AGACGACTGGGCGCTGCGAGGCGTGCCGCGTGTGCGAGGCGGGCTCGGGCCTCGTGTTCTCCTGCCAGGA
CAAGCAGAACACCGTGTGCGAGGAGTGCCCCGACGGCACGTATTCCGACGAGGCCAACCACGTGGACCCG
TGCCTGCCCTGCACCGTGTGCGAGGACACCGAGCGCCAGCTCCGCGAGTGCACACGCTGGGCCGACGCCG
AGTGCGAGGAGATCCCTGGCCGTTGGATTACACGGTCCACACCCCCAGAGGGCTCGGACAGCACAGCCCC
CAGCACCCAGGAGCCTGAGGCACCTCCAGAACAAGACCTCATAGCCAGCACGGTGGCAGGTGTGGTGACC
ACAGTGATGGGCAGCTCCCAGCCCGTGGTGACCCGAGGCACCACCGACAACCTCATCCCTGTCTATTGCT
CCATCCTGGCTGCTGTGGTTGTGGGCCTTGTGGCCTACATAGCCTTCAAGAGGTGGAACAGGGGTATCCT
CTAG
